>Addgene plasmid #86113 | pTlpAsp-Wasabi | addgene full sequence | sequence record 173060 | Addgene NGS Result
ATGGTGAGCAAGGGCGAGGAGACCACAATGGGCGTAATCAAGCCCGACATGAAGATCAAGCTGAAGATGG
AGGGCAACGTGAATGGCCACGCCTTCGTGATCGAGGGCGAGGGCGAGGGCAAGCCCTACGACGGCACCAA
CACCATCAACCTGGAGGTGAAGGAGGGAGCCCCCCTGCCCTTCTCCTACGACATTCTGACCACCGCGTTC
AGTTACGGCAACAGGGCCTTCACCAAGTACCCCGACGACATCCCCAACTACTTCAAGCAGTCCTTCCCCG
AGGGCTACTCTTGGGAGCGCACCATGACCTTCGAGGACAAGGGCATCGTGAAGGTGAAGTCCGACATCTC
CATGGAGGAGGACTCCTTCATCTACGAGATACACCTCAAGGGCGAGAACTTCCCCCCCAACGGCCCCGTG
ATGCAGAAGGAGACCACCGGCTGGGACGCCTCCACCGAGAGGATGTACGTGCGCGACGGCGTGCTGAAGG
GCGACGTCAAGATGAAGCTGCTGCTGGAGGGCGGCGGCCACCACCGCGTTGACTTCAAGACCATCTACAG
GGCCAAGAAGGCGGTGAAGCTGCCCGACTATCACTTTGTGGACCACCGCATCGAGATCCTGAACCACGAC
AAGGACTACAACAAGGTGACCGTTTACGAGATCGCCGTGGCCCGCAACTCCACCGACGGCATGGACGAGC
TGTACAAGGGCTGAAAGCTTGCGGCCGCATAATGCTTAAGTCGAACAGAAAGTAATCGTATGAGCTCGAG
TCTGGTAAAGAAACCGCTGCTGCGAAATTTGAACGCCAGCACATGGACTCGTCTACTAGCGCAGCTTAAT
TAACCTAGGCTGCTGCCACCGCTGAGCAATAACTAGCATAACCCCTTGGGGCCTCTAAACGGGTCTTGAG
GGGTTTTTTGCTGAAAGGAGGAACTATATCCGGATTGGCGAATGGGACGCGCCCTGTAGCT
[109 nt withheld, positions 972-1080]
C
[91 nt withheld, positions 1082-1172]
A
[49 nt withheld, positions 1174-1222]
CCTTTGACGTTGGAGTCCACGTTCTTT
[37 nt withheld, positions 1250-1286]
ACCCTATCTCGGTCTATTCTTTTGATTTATAAGGGATTTTGCCGATTTCGGCCTATTGGTTAAAAAATGA
GCTGATTTAACAAAAATTTAACGCGAATTTTAACAAAATATTAACGTTTACAATTTCTGGCGGCACGATG
GCATGAGATTATCAAAAAGGATCTTCACCTAGATCCTTTTAAATTAAAAATGAAGTTTTAAATCAATCTA
AAGTATATATGAGTAAACTTGGTCTGACAGTTACCAATGCTTAATCAGTGAGGCACCTATCTCAGCGATC
TGTCTATTTCGTTCATCCATAGTTGCCTGACTCCCCGTCGTGTAGATAACTACGATACGGGAGGGCTTAC
CATCTGGCCCCAGTGCTGCAATGATACCGCGAGACCCACGCTCACCGGCTCCAGATTTATCAGCAATAAA
CCAGCCAGCCGGAAGGGCCGAGCGCAGAAGTGGTCCTGCAACTTTATCCGCCTCCATCCAGTCTATTAAT
TGTTGCCGGGAAGCTAGAGTAAGTAGTTCGCCAGTTAATAGTTTGCGCAACGTTGTTGCCATTGCTACAG
GCATCGTGGTGTCACGCTCGTCGTTTGGTATGGCTTCATTCAGCTCCGGTTCCCAACGATCAAGGCGAGT
TACATGATCCCCCATGTTGTGCAAAAAAGCGGTTAGCTCCTTCGGTCCTCCGATCGTTGTCAGAAGTAAG
TTGGCCGCAGTGTTATCACTCATGGTTATGGCAGCACTGCATAATTCTCTTACTGTCATGCCATCCGTAA
GATGCTTTTCTGTGACTGGTGAGTACTCAACCAAGTCATTCTGAGAATAGTGTATGCGGCGACCGAGTTG
CTCTTGCCCGGCGTCAATACGGGATAATACCGCGCCACATAGCAGAACTTTAAAAGTGCTCATCATTGGA
AAACGTTCTTCGGGGCGAAAACTCTCAAGGATCTTACCGCTGTTGAGATCCAGTTCGATGTAACCCACTC
GTGCACCCAACTGATCTTCAGCATCTTTTACTTTCACCAGCGTTTCTGGGTGAGCAAAAACAGGAAGGCA
AAATGCCGCAAAAAAGGGAATAAGGGCGACACGGAAATGTTGAATACTCATACTCTTCCTTTTTCAATCA
TGATTGAAGCATTTATCAGGGTTATTGTCTCATGAGCGGATACATATTTGAATGTATTTAGAAAAATAAA
CAAATAGGTCATGACCAAAATCCCTTAACGTGAGTTTTCGTTCCACTGAGCGTCAGACCCCGTAGAAAAG
ATCAAAGGATCTTCTTGAGATCCTTTTTTTCTGCGCGTAATCTGCTGCTTGCAAACAAAAAAACCACCGC
TACCAGCGGTGGTTTGTTTGCCGGATCAAGAGCTACCAACTCTTTTTCCGAAGGTAACTGGCTTCAGCAG
AGCGCAGATACCAAATACTGTCCTTCTAGTGTAGCCGTAGTTAGGCCACCACTTCAAGAACTCTGTAGCA
CCGCCTACATACCTCGCTCTGCTAATCCTGTTACCAGTGGCTGCTGCCAGTGGCGATAAGTCGTGTCTTA
CCGGGTTGGACTCAAGACGATAGTTACCGGATAAGGCGCAGCGGTCGGGCTGAACGGGGGGTTCGTGCAC
ACAGCCCAGCTTGGAGCGAACGACCTACACCGAACTGAGATACCTACAGCGTGAGCTATGAGAAAGCGCC
ACGCTTCCCGAAGGGAGAAAGGCGGACAGGTATCCGGTAAGCGGCAGGGTCGGAACAGGAGAGCGCACGA
GGGAGCTTCCAGGGGGAAACGCCTGGTATCTTTATAGTCCTGTCGGGTTTCGCCACCTCTGACTTGAGCG
TCGATTTTTGTGATGCTCGTCAGGGGGGCGGAGCCTATGGAAAAACGCCAGCAACGCGGCCTTTTTACGG
TTCCTGGCCTTTTGCTGGCCTTTTGCTCACATGTTCTTTCCTGCGTTATCCCCTGATTCTGTGGATAACC
GTATTACCGCCTTTGAGTGAGCTGATACCGCTCGCCGCAGCCGAACGACCGAGCGCAGCGAGTCAGTGAG
CGAGGAAGCGGAAGAGCGCCTGATGCGGTATTTTCTCCTTACGCATCTGTGCGGTATTTCACACCGCAAT
GGTGCACTCTCAGTACAATCTGCTCTGATGCCGCATAGTTAAGCCAGTATACACTCCGCTATCGCTACGT
GACTGGGTCATGGCTGCGCCCCGACACCCGCCAACACCCGCTGACGCGCCCTGACGGGCTTGTCTGCTCC
CGGCATCCGCTTACAGACAAGCTGTGACCGTCTCCGGGAGCTGCATGTGTCAGAGGTTTTCACCGTCATC
ACCGAAACGCGCGAGGCAGCTGCGGTAAAGCTCATCAGCGTGGTCGTGAAGCGATTCACAGATGTCTGCC
TGTTCATCCGCGTCCAGCTCGTTGAGTTTCTCCAGAAGCGTTAATGTCTGGCTTCTGATAAAGCGGGCCA
TGTTAAGGGCGGTTTTTTCCTGTTTGGTCACTGATGCCTCCGTGTAAGGGGGATTTCTGTTCATGGGGGT
AATGATACCGATGAAACGAGAGAGGATGCTCACGATACGGGTTACTGATGATGAACATGCCCGGTTACTG
GAACGTTGTGAGGGTAAACAACTGGCGGTATGGATGCGGCGGGACCAGAGAAAAATCACTCAGGGTCAAT
GCCAGCGCTTCGTTAATACAGATGTAGGTGTTCCACAGGGTAGCCAGCAGCATCCTGCGATGCAGATCCG
GAACATAATGGTGCAGGGCGCTGACTTCCGCGTTTCCAGACTTTACGAAACACGGAAACCGAAGACCATT
CATGTTGTTGCTCAGGTCGCAGACGTTTTGCAGCAGCAGTCGCTTCACGTTCGCTCGCGTATCGGTGATT
CATTCTGCTAACCAGTAAGGCAACCCCGCCAGCCTAGCCGGGTCCTCAACGACAGGAGCACGATCATGCT
AGTCATGCCCCGCGCCCACCGGAAGGAGCTGACTGGGTTGAAGGCTCTCAAGGGCATCGGTCGAGATCCC
GGTGCCTAATGAGTGAGCTAACTTACATTAATTGCGTTGCGCGCAACCGCACCTGTGGCGCCGGTGATGC
CGGCCACGATGCGTCCGGCGTAGAGGATCGAGATCGATCTCGATCCCGCGAAATTTTAATTTGTTTGTTA
GTTAGTTTATTTGTTGGTTTGTTTGTGTATTTAAATCCTCTAGAAATAATTTTGTTTAACTTTAAGAAGG
AGATATACCATGGGCAGCAGCCATCACCATCATCACCACAGCCAGGATCCA
Features (pLannotate 1.2.2; 15 found; start..end, strand, type, name):
      1..708     +  CDS            mWasabi: mWasabi is a basic (constitutively fluorescent) green fluorescent protein published in 2008, derived from Clavularia sp.. It has high acid sensitivity.
    777..818     +  CDS            S-Tag (fragment): affinity and epitope tag derived from pancreatic ribonuclease A
    848..865     +  CDS            SET1 (fragment): solubility-enhancement tag derived from T7 phage gene 10B
    873..920     +  terminator     T7 terminator: transcription terminator for bacteriophage T7 RNA polymerase
    957..1412    +  rep_origin     f1 ori (sequence partly withheld): f1 bacteriophage origin of replication; arrow indicates direction of (+) strand synthesis
   1527..2387    -  CDS            AmpR: β-lactamase; bla; confers resistance to ampicillin, carbenicillin, and related antibiotics
   2388..2480    -  promoter       AmpR promoter: bla
   2561..3149    +  rep_origin     ori: high-copy-number ColE1/pMB1/pBR322/pUC origin of replication
   3335..3474    -  misc_feature   bom: basis of mobility region from pBR322
   3576..3767    -  CDS            rop: Rop protein, which maintains plasmids at low copy number; rop
   3784..4164    +  CDS            YPB1_ECOLX: Protein predicted: Swiss-Prot protein existence level 4. From Escherichia coli.
   4226..4290    -  CDS            TcR (fragment): tetracycline efflux protein; tet; confers resistance to tetracycline
   4305..4326    -  protein_bind   CAP binding site: CAP binding activates transcription in the presence of cAMP. E. coli catabolite activator protein
   4339..4395    -  CDS            TcR (fragment): tetracycline efflux protein; tet; confers resistance to tetracycline
   4487..4509    +  RBS            RBS: efficient ribosome binding site from bacteriophage T7 gene 10 (Olins and Rangwala, 1989)
