[The description below was written by a language model from this plasmid's Addgene catalogue record and pLannotate feature annotations shown in this document.]
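Description:
pTlpAsp-Wasabi is a bacterial expression plasmid built on the pETDuet-1 backbone, in which the first T7 promoter has been replaced by a variant of the TlpA promoter whose Pribnow (−10) box has been scrambled, and the second T7 promoter has been deleted. The plasmid replicates in E. coli from a ColE1/pBR322-type origin and is selected with ampicillin through the β-lactamase gene and its native promoter. The feature table also shows the rop gene and bom region typical of pBR322-derived backbones, an f1 phage origin, and short remnants of tetracycline-resistance sequence that are not functional markers. The catalogue lists the plasmid as high copy, although rop is normally associated with reduced copy number.

The payload is the green fluorescent protein mWasabi, a constitutively fluorescent protein derived from Clavularia, cloned between BamHI and HindIII sites and carrying an N-terminal 6xHis tag according to the record. Translation is driven by the T7 gene 10 ribosome binding site just upstream of the coding region. Downstream lie leftover pETDuet elements (an S-tag fragment and the T7 terminator), the latter closing the transcription unit. The annotation software did not mark the modified TlpA promoter itself, which presumably lies in the unannotated stretch before the RBS. No TlpA repressor gene appears in the feature table.

Because the −10 element is central to promoter recognition by bacterial RNA polymerase, scrambling it is expected to abolish or weaken transcription. The construct most plausibly serves as a promoter-characterisation control in the depositors' work on temperature-responsive transcriptional switches for controlling engineered microbes, with mWasabi fluorescence as the readout.
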