Addgene plasmid #86113: pTlpAsp-Wasabi
Purpose: mWasabi reporter gene driven by TlpA promoter with scrambled Pribnow box
Depositing lab: Mikhail Shapiro. Depositing organization: California Institute of Technology. Publication: Tunable thermal bioswitches for in vivo control of microbial therapeutics. Piraner DI, Abedi MH, Moser BA, Lee-Gosselin A, Shapiro MG. Nat Chem Biol. 2017 Jan;13(1):75-80. doi: 10.1038/nchembio.2233. Epub 2016 Nov 14. PubMed 27842069.
Backbone
  Vector backbone: pETDuet-1
  Backbone manufacturer: Novagen
  Modifications to backbone: T7 Promoter #1 replaced with TlpA promoter (with scrambled Pribnow box) T7 Promoter #2 deleted
  Vector type: Bacterial Expression
Growth in bacteria
  Bacterial resistance: Ampicillin, 100 μg/mL
  Growth temperature: 37°C
  Growth strain: DH5alpha
  Copy number: High Copy
Gene/Insert
  Gene/Insert name: mWasabi
  Insert size (bp): 756
  GenBank ID: EU024648.1
  Promoter: pTlpA (scrambled Pribnow box)
  Tag / fusion protein: 6xHis (N terminal on insert)
  Cloning method: Restriction Enzyme; 5′ cloning site BamHI (not destroyed); 3′ cloning site HindIII (not destroyed)
  Sequencing primers: 5′ ATGCGTCCGGCGTAGA; 3′ CTAGTTATTGCTCAGCGGTG
Terms and licenses: Academic/Nonprofit Terms; Industry Terms: Not Available to Industry
How to cite: pTlpAsp-Wasabi was a gift from Mikhail Shapiro (Addgene plasmid # 86113 ; http://n2t.net/addgene:86113 ; RRID:Addgene_86113)
